Addgene plasmid #124957: HA-TRIM28deltaCC2
Purpose: Mammalian expression of Human TRIM28 with deleted CC domain
Depositing lab: Michelle Barton. Depositing organization: University of Texas MD Anderson Cancer Center. Publication: TRIM28 interacts with EZH2 and SWI/SNF to activate genes that promote mammosphere formation. Li J, Xi Y, Li W, McCarthy RL, Stratton SA, Zou W, Li W, Dent SY, Jain AK, Barton MC. Oncogene. 2017 May 25;36(21):2991-3001. doi: 10.1038/onc.2016.453. Epub 2017 Jan 9. PubMed 28068325.
Backbone
  Vector backbone: pCS2
  Vector type: Mammalian Expression
Growth in bacteria
  Bacterial resistance: Ampicillin, 100 μg/mL
  Growth temperature: 37°C
  Growth strain: DH5alpha
  Copy number: High Copy
Gene/Insert
  Gene/Insert name: hTRIM28
  Species: H. sapiens (human)
  Mutation: Deletion of CC domains
  Entrez Gene: TRIM28 (a.k.a. KAP1, PPP1R157, RNF96, TF1B, TIF1B, TIF1beta)
  Tag / fusion protein: HA (N terminal on backbone)
  Cloning method: Restriction Enzyme; 5′ cloning site unknown (unknown if destroyed); 3′ cloning site unknown (unknown if destroyed)
  Sequencing primers: 5′ unknown
Terms and licenses: Academic/Nonprofit Terms; Industry Terms: Not Available to Industry
How to cite: HA-TRIM28deltaCC2 was a gift from Michelle Barton (Addgene plasmid # 124957 ; http://n2t.net/addgene:124957 ; RRID:Addgene_124957)
