[The description below was written by a language model from this plasmid's Addgene catalogue record and pLannotate feature annotations shown in this document.]
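Description:
HA-TRIM28deltaCC2 is a mammalian expression plasmid built on the pCS2 backbone that encodes human TRIM28 (also known as KAP1 or TIF1β) lacking its coiled-coil (CC) domain, fused at the N terminus to an HA epitope tag supplied by the vector. The sequenced plasmid is about 6.1 kb. It is maintained in E. coli through a high-copy ColE1/pUC-type origin and selected with ampicillin via the β-lactamase gene. An f1 origin and remnants of the lac promoter/operator, lacI and lacZα are carried over from the parental cloning vector and have no stated role in the construct's use.

Expression in mammalian cells is driven by the simian cytomegalovirus IE94 enhancer/promoter characteristic of pCS2 vectors, and transcripts are terminated by an SV40 polyadenylation signal downstream of the insert. An SP6 promoter lies between the CMV promoter and the coding region, which in principle allows in vitro transcription of sense RNA, while a partial T7 promoter and a T3 promoter flank the poly(A) region in the opposite orientation. The annotation detects only a short fragment matching a 3xHA element upstream of the TRIM28 open reading frame, so the number of HA copies is not established by the record. TRIM28 is annotated as a fragment of roughly 1.9 kb, consistent with an internal deletion, although the exact boundaries of the deleted region and the cloning sites are not stated.

The construct serves as a domain-deletion mutant for testing what the coiled-coil region contributes to TRIM28 function. The HA tag allows detection or immunoprecipitation of the mutant protein. It was deposited with a study of TRIM28 interactions with EZH2 and SWI/SNF in gene activation and mammosphere formation.
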