Features (pLannotate 1.2.2; 16 found; start..end, strand, type, name):
     17..994     +  promoter       CMV IE94 promoter: enhancer/promoter region of simian cytomegalovirus major immediate early transcription unit IE94
   1029..1047    +  promoter       SP6 promoter: promoter for bacteriophage SP6 RNA polymerase
   1082..1098    +  CDS            3xHA (fragment): three tandem HA epitope tags
   1172..3076    +  CDS            TRIM28 (fragment): TIF1B_HUMAN - Also known as KAP1, RNF96, TIF1B. Experimental evidence at protein level: Swiss-Prot protein existence level 1. (Microbial infection) Plays a critical role in the shutdown of lytic gene expression during the early stage of herpes virus 8 primary infection. This inhibition is mediated through interaction with herpes virus 8 protein LANA1. From Homo sapiens (Human).
   3095..3112    -  promoter       T7 promoter (fragment): promoter for bacteriophage T7 RNA polymerase
   3117..3251    -  polyA_signal   SV40 poly(A) signal: SV40 polyadenylation signal
   3364..3382    -  promoter       T3 promoter: promoter for bacteriophage T3 RNA polymerase
   3427..3443    -  protein_bind   lac operator: The lac repressor binds to the lac operator to inhibit transcription in E. coli. This inhibition can be relieved by adding lactose or isopropyl-β-D-thiogalactopyranoside (IPTG). lac repressor encoded by lacI
   3451..3481    -  promoter       lac promoter: promoter for the E. coli lac operon
   3496..3517    -  protein_bind   CAP binding site: CAP binding activates transcription in the presence of cAMP. E. coli catabolite activator protein
   3530..3622    -  CDS            lacI (fragment): lac repressor; lacI; The lac repressor binds to the lac operator to inhibit transcription in E. coli. This inhibition can be relieved by adding lactose or isopropyl-β-D-thiogalactopyranoside (IPTG).
   3805..4393    -  rep_origin     ori: high-copy-number ColE1/pMB1/pBR322/pUC origin of replication
   4564..5424    -  CDS            AmpR: β-lactamase; bla; confers resistance to ampicillin, carbenicillin, and related antibiotics
   5425..5529    -  promoter       AmpR promoter: bla
   5582..6010    -  rep_origin     f1 ori (sequence partly withheld): f1 bacteriophage origin of replication; arrow indicates direction of (+) strand synthesis
   6015..10      -  CDS            lacZα (fragment) (across the origin): LacZα fragment of β-galactosidase; lacZ fragment
>Addgene plasmid #124957 | HA-TRIM28deltaCC2 | addgene full sequence | sequence record 243620 | Addgene NGS Result
ATTACGCCAGTCGACCGCCAATTCAATATGGCGTATATGGACTCATGCCAATTCAATATGGTGGATCTGG
ACCTGTGCCAATTCAATATGGCGTATATGGACTCGTGCCAATTCAATATGGTGGATCTGGACCCCAGCCA
ATTCAATATGGCGGACTTGGCACCATGCCAATTCAATATGGCGGACCTGGCACTGTGCCAACTGGGGAGG
GGTCTACTTGGCACGGTGCCAAGTTTGAGGAGGGGTCTTGGCCCTGTGCCAAGTCCGCCATATTGAATTG
GCATGGTGCCAATAATGGCGGCCATATTGGCTATATGCCAGGATCAATATATAGGCAATATCCAATATGG
CCCTATGCCAATATGGCTATTGGCCAGGTTCAATACTATGTATTGGCCCTATGCCATATAGTATTCCATA
TATGGGTTTTCCTATTGACGTAGATAGCCCCTCCCAATGGGCGGTCCCATATACCATATATGGGGCTTCC
TAATACCGCCCATAGCCACTCCCCCATTGACGTCAATGGTCTCTATATATGGTCTTTCCTATTGACGTCA
TATGGGCGGTCCTATTGACGTATATGGCGCCTCCCCCATTGACGTCAATTACGGTAAATGGCCCGCCTGG
CTCAATGCCCATTGACGTCAATAGGACCACCCACCATTGACGTCAATGGGATGGCTCATTGCCCATTCAT
ATCCGTTCTCACGCCCCCTATTGACGTCAATGACGGTAAATGGCCCACTTGGCAGTACATCAATATCTAT
TAATAGTAACTTGGCAAGTACATTACTATTGGAAGTACGCCAGGGTACATTGGCAGTACTCCCATTGACG
TCAATGGCGGTAAATGGCCCGCGATGGCTGCCAAGTACATCCCCATTGACGTCAATGGGGAGGGGCAATG
ACGCAAATGGGCGTTCCATTGACGTAAATGGGCGGTAGGCGTGCCTAATGGGAGGTCTATATAAGCAATG
CTCGTTTAGGGAACCGCCATTCTGCCTGGGGACGTCGGAGCAAGCTTGATTTAGGTGACACTATAGAATA
CAAGCTACTTGTTCTTTTTGCAGGATCCATGTACCCATACGATGTTCCAGATTACGCTTATCCTTATGAC
GTACCTGACTATGCATACCCTTATGATGTACCAGACTACGCTGGCCGGCCAATGGCGGCCTCCGCGGCGG
CAGCCTCGGCAGCAGCGGCCTCGGCCGCCTCTGGCAGCCCGGGCCCGGGCGAGGGCTCCGCTGGCGGCGA
AAAGCGCTCCACCGCCCCTTCGGCCGCAGCCTCGGCCTCTGCCTCAGCCGCGGCGTCGTCGCCCGCGGGG
GGCGGCGCCGAGGCGCTGGAGCTGCTGGAGCACTGCGGCGTGTGCAGAGAGCGCCTGCGACCCGAGAGGG
AGCCCCGCCTGCTGCCCTGTTTGCACTCGGCCTGTAGTGCCTGCTTAGGGCCCGCGGCCCCCGCCGCCGC
CAACAGCTCGGGGGACGGCGGGGCGGCGGGCGACGGCACCGTGGTGGACTGTCCCGTGTGCAAGCAACAG
TGCTTCTCCAAAGACATCGTGGAGAATTATTTCATGCGTGATAGTGGCAGCAAGGCTGCCACCGACGCCC
AGGATGCGAACCAGTGCTGCACTAGCTGTGAGGATAATGCCCCAGCCACCAGCTACTGTGTGGAGTGCTC
GGAGCCTCTGTGTGAGACCTGTGTAGAGGCGCACCAGCGGGTGAAGTACACCAAGGACCATACTGTGCGC
TCTACTGGGCCAGCCAAGTCTCGGGATGGTGAACGTACTGTCTATTGCAACGTACACAAGCATGAACCCC
TTGTGCTGTTTTGTGAGAGCTGTGATACTCTCACCTGCCGAGACTGCCAGCTCAATGCCCACAAGGACCA
CCAGTACCAGGAGGTGCAGGAAGGCTATGGCTTTGGGTCAGGAGATGATCCCTACTCAAGTGCAGAGCCC
CATGTGTCAGGTGTGAAACGGTCCCGCTCAGGTGAGGGCGAGGTGAGCGGCCTTATGCGCAAGGTGCCAC
GAGTGAGCCTTGAACGCCTGGACCTGGACCTCACAGCTGACAGCCAGCCACCCGTCTTCAAGGTCTTCCC
AGGCAGTACCACTGAGGACTACAACCTTATTGTTATTGAACGTGGCGCTGCCGCTGCAGCTACCGGCCAG
CCAGGGACTGCGCCTGCAGGAACCCCTGGTGCCCCACCCCTGGCTGGCATGGCCATTGTCAAGGAGGAGG
AGACGGAGGCTGCCATTGGAGCCCCTCCTACTGCCACTGAGGGCCCTGAGACCAAACCTGTGCTTATGGC
TCTTGCGGAGGGTCCTGGTGCTGAGGGTCCCCGCCTGGCCTCACCTAGTGGCAGCACCAGCTCAGGGCTG
GAGGTGGTGGCTCCTGAGGGTACCTCAGCCCCAGGTGGTGGCCCGGGAACCCTGGATGACAGTGCCACCA
TTTGCCGTGTCTGCCAGAAGCCAGGCGATCTGGTTATGTGCAACCAGTGTGAGTTTTGTTTCCACCTGGA
CTGTCACCTGCCGGCCCTGCAGGATGTACCAGGGGAGGAGTGGAGCTGCTCACTCTGCCATGTGCTCCCT
GACCTGAAGGAGGAGGATGGCAGCCTCAGCCTGGATGGTGCAGACAGCACTGGCGTGGTGGCCAAGCTCT
CACCAGCCAACCAGCGGAAATGTGAGCGTGTACTGCTGGCCCTATTCTGTCACGAACCCTGCCGCCCCCT
GCATCAGCTGGCTACCGACTCCACCTTCTCCCTGGACCAGCCCGGTGGCACCCTGGATCTGACCCTGATC
CGTGCCCGCCTCCAGGAGAAGTTGTCACCTCCCTACAGCTCCCCACAGGAGTTTGCCCAGGATGTGGGCC
GCATGTTCAAGCAATTCAACAAGTTAACTGAGGACAAGGCAGACGTGCAGTCCATCATCGGCCTGCAGCG
CTTCTTCGAGACGCGCATGAACGAGGCCTTCGGTGACACCAAGTTCTCTGCTGTGCTGGTGGAGCCCCCG
CCGATGAGCCTGCCTGGTGCTGGCCTGAGTTCCCAGGAGCTGTCTGGTGGCCCTGGTGATGGCCCCTGAG
GCGCGCCTCTAGAACTATAGTGAGTCGTATTACGTAGATCCAGACATGATAAGATACATTGATGAGTTTG
GACAAACCACAACTAGAATGCAGTGAAAAAAATGCTTTATTTGTGAAATTTGTGATGCTATTGCTTTATT
TGTAACCATTATAAGCTGCAATAAACAAGTTAACAACAACAATTGCATTCATTTTATGTTTCAGGTTCAG
GGGGAGGTGTGGGAGGTTTTTTAATTCGCGGCCGCGGCGCCAATGCATTGGGCCCGGTACCCAGCTTTTG
TTCCCTTTAGTGAGGGTTAATTGCGCGCTTGGCGTAATCATGGTCATAGCTGTTTCCTGTGTGAAATTGT
TATCCGCTCACAATTCCACACAACATACGAGCCGGGAGCATAAAGTGTAAAGCCTGGGGTGCCTAATGAG
TGAGCTAACTCACATTAATTGCGTTGCGCTCACTGCCCGCTTTCCAGTCGGGAAACCTGTCGTGCCAGCT
GCATTAATGAATCGGCCAACGCGCGGGGAGAGGCGGTTTGCGTATTGGGCGCTCTTCCGCTTCCTCGCTC
ACTGACTCGCTGCGCTCGGTCGTTCGGCTGCGGCGAGCGGTATCAGCTCACTCAAAGGCGGTAATACGGT
TATCCACAGAATCAGGGGATAACGCAGGAAAGAACATGTGAGCAAAAGGCCAGCAAAAGGCCAGGAACCG
TAAAAAGGCCGCGTTGCTGGCGTTTTTCCATAGGCTCCGCCCCCCTGACGAGCATCACAAAAATCGACGC
TCAAGTCAGAGGTGGCGAAACCCGACAGGACTATAAAGATACCAGGCGTTTCCCCCTGGAAGCTCCCTCG
TGCGCTCTCCTGTTCCGACCCTGCCGCTTACCGGATACCTGTCCGCCTTTCTCCCTTCGGGAAGCGTGGC
GCTTTCTCATAGCTCACGCTGTAGGTATCTCAGTTCGGTGTAGGTCGTTCGCTCCAAGCTGGGCTGTGTG
CACGAACCCCCCGTTCAGCCCGACCGCTGCGCCTTATCCGGTAACTATCGTCTTGAGTCCAACCCGGTAA
GACACGACTTATCGCCACTGGCAGCAGCCACTGGTAACAGGATTAGCAGAGCGAGGTATGTAGGCGGTGC
TACAGAGTTCTTGAAGTGGTGGCCTAACTACGGCTACACTAGAAGAACAGTATTTGGTATCTGCGCTCTG
CTGAAGCCAGTTACCTTCGGAAAAAGAGTTGGTAGCTCTTGATCCGGCAAACAAACCACCGCTGGTAGCG
GTGGTTTTTTTGTTTGCAAGCAGCAGATTACGCGCAGAAAAAAAGGATCTCAAGAAGATCCTTTGATCTT
TTCTACGGGGTCTGACGCTCAGTGGAACGAAAACTCACGTTAAGGGATTTTGGTCATGAGATTATCAAAA
AGGATCTTCACCTAGATCCTTTTAAATTAAAAATGAAGTTTTAAATCAATCTAAAGTATATATGAGTAAA
CTTGGTCTGACAGTTACCAATGCTTAATCAGTGAGGCACCTATCTCAGCGATCTGTCTATTTCGTTCATC
CATAGTTGCCTGACTCCCCGTCGTGTAGATAACTACGATACGGGAGGGCTTACCATCTGGCCCCAGTGCT
GCAATGATACCGCGAGACCCACGCTCACCGGCTCCAGATTTATCAGCAATAAACCAGCCAGCCGGAAGGG
CCGAGCGCAGAAGTGGTCCTGCAACTTTATCCGCCTCCATCCAGTCTATTAATTGTTGCCGGGAAGCTAG
AGTAAGTAGTTCGCCAGTTAATAGTTTGCGCAACGTTGTTGCCATTGCTACAGGCATCGTGGTGTCACGC
TCGTCGTTTGGTATGGCTTCATTCAGCTCCGGTTCCCAACGATCAAGGCGAGTTACATGATCCCCCATGT
TGTGCAAAAAAGCGGTTAGCTCCTTCGGTCCTCCGATCGTTGTCAGAAGTAAGTTGGCCGCAGTGTTATC
ACTCATGGTTATGGCAGCACTGCATAATTCTCTTACTGTCATGCCATCCGTAAGATGCTTTTCTGTGACT
GGTGAGTACTCAACCAAGTCATTCTGAGAATAGTGTATGCGGCGACCGAGTTGCTCTTGCCCGGCGTCAA
TACGGGATAATACCGCGCCACATAGCAGAACTTTAAAAGTGCTCATCATTGGAAAACGTTCTTCGGGGCG
AAAACTCTCAAGGATCTTACCGCTGTTGAGATCCAGTTCGATGTAACCCACTCGTGCACCCAACTGATCT
TCAGCATCTTTTACTTTCACCAGCGTTTCTGGGTGAGCAAAAACAGGAAGGCAAAATGCCGCAAAAAAGG
GAATAAGGGCGACACGGAAATGTTGAATACTCATACTCTTCCTTTTTCAATATTATTGAAGCATTTATCA
GGGTTATTGTCTCATGAGCGGATACATATTTGAATGTATTTAGAAAAATAAACAAATAGGGGTTCCGCGC
ACATTTCCCCGAAAAGTGCCACCTAAATTGTAAGCGTTAATATTTTGTTAAAATTCGCGTTAAATTTTTG
TTAAATCAGCTCATTTTTTAACCAATAGGCCGAAATCGGCAAAATCCCTTATAAATCAAAAGAATAGACC
GAGATAGGGT
[37 nt withheld, positions 5681-5717]
AAAGAACGTGGACTCCAACGTCAAAGG
[49 nt withheld, positions 5745-5793]
T
[91 nt withheld, positions 5795-5885]
G
[124 nt withheld, positions 5887-6010]
CCCATTCGCCATTCAGGCTGCGCAACTGTTGGGAAGGGCGATCGGTGCGGGCCTCTTCGCT
